>Addgene plasmid #39209 | YCplac111-KOG1 (pAN58) | depositor full sequence | sequence record 52508 | YCplac111-KOG1 (pAN58) sequence 12166 bps
TTAATGCAGCTGGCACGACAGGTTTCCCGACTGGAAAGCGGGCAGTGAGCGCAACGCAATTAATGTGAGT
TAGCTCACTCATTAGGCACCCCAGGCTTTACACTTTATGCTTCCGGCTCGTATGTTGTGTGGAATTGTGA
GCGGATAACAATTTCACACAGGAAACAGCTATGACCATGATTACGCCAAGCTTGCATGCCTGCAGGTCGA
CTCTAGAGGCGTATTCCAATGACCTGCCGGACTTTCTTTTATTAACAAGTCGTAATTGAAATATATCGTT
ATTTAACCCGCGAGGAATTCTAAATTCGTTTAACAATTCACTCACCTCCTCAGTATCGAGAGTGCCTGTT
AATACCACATCAATATCTACTATTGTAGTGGCCATAAACTGCAGTAAAGTCAACTTATCAGGATAATTGT
TATTCCAATCAGGTATTACCGTACGGTTCTCATCTTTGATGTCTTTATGATAAGTCGCAACCATCGTGCA
GTGAGGAGAGGCGATCTCAGACAAAAACCTTGTTATGTATTCTGTAGAAATATAGTTCAATGAATCGATA
ATGACCATGTGCTTTTTTGCCTGTGTGGCAGTAGCAGCCGGTAGATATGATATAATTTGTTTCACTAAAT
GTACAAAATCCATCTGCGTAGCGTCAATAAATTGAGTACAGTACGATGGTTTATTCACTGTTTCGAACGA
AATGTACACAATTGGATACTCATTTCCTTTACTCTTGCTCTGGTGGACGAATTCTTGGATGAGCTTGTAT
GAGGTCTGGGCAATAGAATCTAAGCACAAAATGAAAGGGGAGCTTTCTGTGAGCGATAAGATTCTTTTCA
AAAGAATGACAGGGTTATGTGACGAACTGGCCATTATATCTTGTTCTACCTGTAGCAATAGCTTGGGTTG
GAGCTATTAAAAAGCTCTTAAGTTATCATTCTCCAGAGGTTATAATGGCATCGCTTCTTATATTTGGATT
TTTCAAGGTGACCCGCACTATGAGATGATAATCAAGGCAGCATTAATAGTATCAAAAATACTTTAATAAA
TCATCAATAGGTAGTACTTTACATAAGTATATAGAGGATTTTAAAACTTGTAAAGTTATTTTCGAATGCA
TTTGGTTTGTAGATTCCTTTGATTACATTTAGCGAATCCTATTGCATGCAGAGAAGGGTAAAAGATACAT
AATGATCCCCGGGTTAATTAACGGTGAACAAAAGCTAATCTCCGAGGAAGACTTGAACGGTGAACAAAAA
TTAATCTCAGAAGAAGACTTGAACGGACTCGACGGTGAACAACCGGAGATTTATGGACCTCAGCCATTAA
AGCCACTCAATACGGTGATGAGACATGGGTTTGAAGAGCAATACCAAAGTGACCAACTTTTACAATCACT
CGCGAATGATTTCATATTCTACTTTGATGATAAACGACACAAAACTAATGGAAATCCGATTCCTGAAGAG
GATAAACAACGAGATGTAAATCGTTATTACCAGCCGATTACCGATTGGAAGATTATGAAAGATCGACAGA
AGACAGTAAGTGCGGCCCTTTTATTATGCTTGAATTTAGGTGTCGATCCCCCTGATGTTATGAAGACACA
TCCCTGTGCCAGAGTTGAAGCATGGGTAGACCCATTGAATTTCCAGGACTCGAAGAAAGCAATAGAACAA
ATTGGTAAAAACTTACAAGCACAGTACGAAACTCTGTCTTTGAGAACACGCTATAAACAAAGCTTGGATC
CTTGTGTAGAGGATGTCAAACGGTTTTGCAACTCGCTAAGAAGAACTTCTAAGGAAGATAGGATACTTTT
CCACTACAACGGACATGGTGTGCCTAAGCCTACAAAATCAGGTGAAATTTGGGTTTTCAACAGAGGTTAT
ACACAATATATTCCGGTATCTTTGTATGACCTGCAAACTTGGTTAGGTGCGCCATGTATATTTGTCTATG
ATTGCAACAGTGCTGAAAATATATTAATCAACTTTCAGAAGTTTGTGCAAAAGAGGATTAAAGATGATGA
AGAGGGAAATCATGATGTTGCCGCGCCATCACCAACTTCAGCTTATCAAGATTGTTTCCAATTAGCCTCT
TGCACTTCCGATGAACTTTTACTTATGAGTCCGGAACTACCCGCAGATTTGTTTAGTTGTTGTTTGACCT
GTCCAATAGAGATTAGCATCCGTATCTTTCTCATGCAGTCACCCTTAAAAGATTCTAAATATAAAATTTT
CTTCGAAAATAGTACTTCAAATCAACCGTTTGGTGATAGTAAGAACTCGTTCAAGTCCAAAATACCCAAC
GTCAATATCCCTGGAATGTTGTCGGATAGGAGAACGCCGTTGGGAGAACTAAATTGGATTTTTACAGCTA
TAACGGACACAATTGCATGGACATCCCTCCCCCGACCACTTTTCAAAAAATTATTCAGACATGATTTAAT
GATTGCTGCGCTTTTCAGAAATTTTCTTCTAGCCAAAAGAATAATGCCGTGGTACAATTGCCATCCTGTA
TCTGATCCAGAATTACCAGATAGTATAACCACACATCCAATGTGGAAATCTTGGGATTTAGCCATGGATG
AAGTACTGACTAAAATAGTCATTGATCTGAAAAATGCTCCTCCCGCTACTGCCTTAGAGAGTCAGATGAT
TCTACAACAACAAGAAACCTTACAGAATGGTGGCAGCTCTAAGTCGAATGCCCAAGATACGAAAGCCGGA
AGTATTCAAACACAATCGAGATTTGCAGTGGCCAATTTAAGTACAATGTCTCTAGTAAATAACCCTGCTC
TCCAATCAAGAAAATCTATATCTTTGCAAAGCTCACAGCAACAATTACAGCAGCAGCAACAACAACAACA
ACAATTTACAGGATTTTTTGAACAAAATTTGACTGCTTTTGAATTGTGGTTGAAATATGCTTCAAATGTC
AGACACCCGCCTGAGCAGCTTCCTATCGTTTTACAGGTTCTTCTTTCGCAAGTGCATCGTATACGTGCGT
TGGTACTTTTATCCAGATTTTTAGATTTAGGCCCGTGGGCTGTCTACCTGTCACTTTCAATAGGTATCTT
CCCCTACGTTTTGAAGCTGCTACAAAGTCCAGCACCTGAGTTGAAGCCCATCCTAGTTTTTATTTGGGCC
CGTATCATGTCAATAGATTACAAAAACACGCAAAGTGAATTAATCAAAGAAAAGGGTTATATGTATTTTG
TTACAGTGTTAGTACCTGATTGGGGTGTTAATGGCATGTCAGCTACAAATGGCTCAGCCATGATAAATAG
TGGGAACCCGTTGACAATGACTGCATCGCAGAATATAAATGGTCCATCTTCAAGATATTATGAACGCCAG
CAAGGAAATAGAACATCCAACTTGGGCCACAATAATCTTCCATTTTATCATTCTAATGATACCACCGATG
AACAAAAAGCTATGGCTGTCTTTGTTTTGGCATCATTCGTTCGAAACTTTCCTCTGGGGCAAAAAAATTG
TTTTAGTTTGGAACTGGTCAACAAGTTGTGCTTTTATATTGATAATTCTGAGATACCCCTACTAAGACAG
TGGTGTGTTATTTTATTAGGTTTATTGTTTGCTGATAACCCCTTAAACAGGTTTGTATGTATGAATACTG
GTGCTGTTGAAATATTACTAAAATCTTTGAAGGACCCTGTACCTGAAGTTAGAACAGCTTCTATATTTGC
ATTGAAGCATTTCATATCTGGATTTCAAGATGCAGAGGTAATTTTGAGATTGCAACAAGAATTTGAAGAA
CAGTATCAGCAATTACATTCGCAATTACAGCATCTCCAAAATCAATCCCATCTACAACAACAACAGTCCC
AGCAACAGCAGCAGCATCTTGAGCAGCAGCAGATGAAAATTGAAAAGCAGATTCGTCATTGTCAAGTTAT
GCAAAATCAACTAGAAGTTATTGATTTGAGGAAGTTAAAAAGACAGGAAATTGGCAACTTGATCTCAATC
TTACCTTTAATCAATGATGGTTCATCATTAGTCCGTAAGGAACTAGTCGTATATTTTTCGCATATTGTGA
GTCGTTACTCTAACTTTTTTATTGTAGTTGTATTCAATGATTTGTTGGAAGAAATAAAACTTTTAGAGAA
AAGTGATATCAATACTCGAAACACTTCCGATAAGTATTCAGTTAGTCAGGGTTCCATTTTCTACACTGTT
TGGAAATCTCTCTTGATTCTAGCCGAAGATCCCTTTTTAGAGAACAAGGAATTATCCAAGCAGGTTATAG
ATTATATTTTGCTTGAATTAAGCGCCCATAAGGAACTTGGTGGACCATTTGCAGTTATGGAAAAATTTTT
GTTGAAAAGAAGCTCGAAAGCTCACCAAACTGGTAAATTTGGATTTAATTCTTCGCAGGTTCAATTTGTA
AAAAGTTCATTACGATCATTCTCACCAAATGAGAGGGTAGATAATAATGCATTCAAAAAAGAGCAACAAC
AGCATGACCCAAAGATATCTCATCCAATGCGGACATCTTTAGCTAAACTTTTCCAGAGTCTTGGTTTTAG
CGAATCCAATAGTGACTCTGATACTCAATCATCAAATACTTCGATGAAATCGCATACCTCAAAAAAGGGT
CCCTCGGGCTTATATTTATTGAATGGCAATAATAATATTTATCCTACAGCTGAGACTCCAAGATTCCGGA
AGCATACAGAACCCTTACAATTGCCATTAAATAGTTCCTTTTTAGACTATTCACGTGAATATTTTCAAGA
ACCACAAATGAAAAAGCAAGAGGCGGATGAACCTGGCAGTGTTGAGTATAATGCTAGATTGTGGAGACGT
AACAGAAATGAAACTATTATCCAGGAAACACAGGGGGAGAAAAAATTATCGATTTATGGGAATTGGTCCA
AAAAATTGATTAGTTTAAATAACAAAAGTCAACCAAAACTGATGAAGTTTGCCCAGTTTGAAGATCAGCT
GATTACTGCAGATGATAGAAGTACCATTACAGTTTTTGATTGGGAGAAAGGAAAGACTTTGTCCAAATTC
TCCAATGGTACTCCTTTTGGCACAAAAGTTACTGACCTGAAACTCATTAACGAGGATGACTCCGCCCTTT
TATTGACAGGTTCTTCAGACGGTGTTATCAAAATATACAGAGACTACCAAGATGTCGACACCTTTAAAAT
TGTATCCGCCTGGAGAGGCTTGACCGATATGTTATTGACACCTAGATCCACAGGTTTACTAACCGAATGG
TTACAAATAAGAGGATCATTGTTAACAACTGGTGATGTTAAGGTTATCCGTGTCTGGGATGCGCATACAG
AAACGGTTGAAGTGGACATTCCTGCAAAAACATCATCTTTAATTACATCCTTGACGGCTGATCAGCTAGC
AGGTAATATCTTCGTAGCAGGGTTTGCAGATGGCTCCCTGAGAGTATATGATCGCCGTCTCGATCCAAGA
GATTCCATGATACGTCGCTGGAGAGCTGGAAATGATAAGCAGGGAGTTTGGATTAACAATGTTCATTTAC
AAAGAGGTGGTTACAGAGAATTGGTCAGTGGAGCTACCAATGGTGTTGTAGAGTTATGGGATATAAGGTC
CGAAGATCCGGTAGAATCGTTTGTTGATCAAAACGTAACTTCTCAGTACGGTTCGCAACAAAAACCAACG
ACAATGACGTGCATGCAGGTTCATGAGCATGCTCCGATAATTGCGACAGGGACTAAACAAATAAAGATAT
GGACGACATCTGGAGATCTTTTGAATTCTTTTAAAAACTCACATAATAATGGCGTAACAAGTACATTAGC
CGCTACGGGAATCCCAAAGTCACTGTCCTACTCTTCCACTTCTGATGCATTTTTATCTTCGATGGCTTTC
CATCCTCATAGAATGATGATTGCGGCCACCAATTCTCACGATTCTATTGTAAATATCTACAAGTGTGAAG
ACGAGAGAATTGATTATTTTTGATATGTGCCATTTCTTTTTTTTTCTTTCATTTAGCTGCAAAAGAGATA
TATATATATATATATATATAATCTATTATATAATAAAAGTCGAGTAAAAAATTGGTCTGATTGTGAATTT
AACAGCTGGTCGCAAGTTCTGGAATTTGTTGTTAATTATTGTTTCATGTTCGTATAATAATACGATGTTT
AGTAAAGCAGAAAGTTCAGAATATTAAAAGTCTGTTCCAATAGTGTAGCGGCTATCACGTTGCCTTCACA
CGGCAAAGGTCCCGAGTTCGATCCTCGGTTGGAACATTTTAACATCGCCGGGTACCGAGCTCGAATTCAC
TGGCCGTCGTTTTACAACGTCGTGACTGGGAAAACCCTGGCGTTACCCAACTTAATCGCCTTGCAGCACA
TCCCCCTTTCGCCAGCTGGCGTAATAGCGAAGAGGCCCGCACCGATCGCCCTTCCCAACAGTTGCGCAGC
CTGAATGGCGAATGGCGCCTGATGCGGTATTTTCTCCTTACGCATCTGTGCGGTATTTCACACCGCATAT
ATCGCTGGGCCATTCTCATGAAGAATATCTTGAATTTATTGTCATATTACTAGTTGGTGTGGAAGTCCAT
ATATCGGTGATCAATATAGTGGTTGACATGCTGGCTAGTCAACATTGAGCCTTTTGATCATGCAAATATA
TTACGGTATTTTACAATCAAATATCAAACTTAACTATTGACTTTATAACTTATTTAGGTGGTAACATTCT
TATAAAAAAGAAAAAAATTACTGCAAAACAGTACTAGCTTTTAACTTGTATCCTAGGTTATCTATGCTGT
CTCACCATAGAGAATATTACCTATTTCAGAATGTATGTCCATGATTCGCCGGGTAAATACATATAATACA
CAAATCTGGCTTAATAAAGTCTATAATATATCTCATAAAGAAGTGCTAAATTGGCTAGTGCTATATATTT
TTAAGAAAATTTCTTTTGACTAAGTCCATATCGACTTTGTAAAAGTTCACTTTAGCATACATATATTACA
CGAGCCAGAAATTGTAACTTTTGCCTAAAATCACAAATTGCAAAATTTAATTGCTTGCAAAAGGTCACAT
GCTTATAATCAACTTTTTTAAAAATTTAAAATACTTTTTTATTTTTTATTTTTAAACATAAATGAAATAA
TTTATTTATTGTTTATGATTACCGAAACATAAAACCTGCTCAAGAAAAAGAAACTGTTTTGTCCTTGGAA
AAAAAGCACTACCTAGGAGCGGCCAAAATGCCGAGGCTTTCATAGCTTAAACTCTTTACAGAAAATAGGC
ATTATAGATCAGTTCGAGTTTTCTTATTCTTCCTTCCGGTTTTATCGTCACAGTTTTACAGTAAATAAGT
ATCACCTCTTAGAGTTCGATGATAAGCTGTCAAACATGAGAATTAATTCCACATGTTAAAATAGTGAAGG
AGCATGTTCGGCACACAGTGGACCGAACGTGGGGTAAGTGCACTAGGGTCCGGTTAAACGGATCTCGCAT
TGATGAGGCAACGCTAATTATCAACATATAGATTGTTATCTATCTGCATGAACACGAAATCTTTACTTGA
CGACTTGAGGCTGATGGTGTTTATGCAAAGAAACCACTGTGTTTAATATGTGTCACTGTTTGATATTACT
GTCAGCGTAGAAGATAATAGTAAAAGCGGTTAATAAGTGTATTTGAGATAAGTGTGATAAAGTTTTTACA
GCGAAAAGACGATAAATACAAGAAAATGATTACGAGGATACGGAGAGAGGTATGTACATGTGTATTTATA
TACTAAGCTGCCGGCGGTTGTTTGCAAGACCGAGAAAAGGCTAGCAAGAATCGGGTCATTGTAGCGTATG
CGCCTGTGAACATTCTCTTCAACAAGTTTGATTCCATTGCGGTGAAATGGTAAAAGTCAACCCCCTGCGA
TGTATATTTTCCTGTACAATCAATCAAAAAGCCAAATGATTTAGCATTATCTTTACATCTTGTTATTTTA
CAGATTTTATGTTTAGATCTTTTATGCTTGCTTTTCAAAAGGCTTGCAGGCAAGTGCACAAACAATACTT
AAATAAATACTACTCAGTAATAACCTATTTCTTAGCATTTTTGACGAAATTTGCTATTTTGTTAGAGTCT
TTTACACCATTTGTCTCCACACCTCCGCTTACATCAACACCAATAACGCCATTTAATCTAAGCGCATCAC
CAACATTTTCTGGCGTCAGTCCACCAGCTAACATAAAATGTAAGCTCTCGGGGCTCTCTTGCCTTCCAAC
CCAGTCAGAAATCGAGTTCCAATCCAAAAGTTCACCTGTCCCACCTGCTTCTGAATCAAACAAGGGAATA
AACGAATGAGGTTTCTGTGAAGCTGCACTGAGTAGTATGTTGCAGTCTTTTGGAAATACGAGTCTTTTAA
TAACTGGCAAACCGAGGAACTCTTGGTATTCTTGCCACGACTCATCTCCATGCAGTTGGACGATCGATGA
TAAGCTGTCAAACATGAGAATTAATTCTACCCTATGAACATATTCCATTTTGTAATTTCGTGTCGTTTCT
ATTATGAATTTCATTTATAAAGTTTATGTACAAATATCATAAAAAAAGAGAATCTTTTTAAGCAAGGATT
TTCTTAACTTCTTCGGCGACAGCATCACCGACTTCGGTGGTACTGTTGGAACCACCTAAATCACCAGTTC
TGATACCTGCATCCAAAACCTTTTTAACTGCATCTTCAATGGCCTTACCTTCTTCAGGCAAGTTCAATGA
CAATTTCAACATCATTGCAGCAGACAAGATAGTGGCGATAGGGTCAACCTTATTCTTTGGCAAATCTGGA
GCAGAACCGTGGCATGGTTCGTACAAACCAAATGCGGTGTTCTTGTCTGGCAAAGAGGCCAAGGACGCAG
ATGGCAACAAACCCAAGGAACCTGGGATAACGGAGGCTTCATCGGAGATGATATCACCAAACATGTTGCT
GGTGATTATAATACCATTTAGGTGGGTTGGGTTCTTAACTAGGATCATGGCGGCAGAATCAATCAATTGA
TGTTGAACCTTCAATGTAGGAAATTCGTTCTTGATGGTTTCCTCCACAGTTTTTCTCCATAATCTTGAAG
AGGCCAAAACATTAGCTTTATCCAAGGACCAAATAGGCAATGGTGGCTCATGTTGTAGGGCCATGAAAGC
GGCCATTCTTGTGATTCTTTGCACTTCTGGAACGGTGTATTGTTCACTATCCCAAGCGACACCATCACCA
TCGTCTTCCTTTCTCTTACCAAAGTAAATACCTCCCACTAATTCTCTGACAACAACGAAGTCAGTACCTT
TAGCAAATTGTGGCTTGATTGGAGATAAGTCTAAAAGAGAGTCGGATGCAAAGTTACATGGTCTTAAGTT
GGCGTACAATTGAAGTTCTTTACGGATTTTTAGTAAACCTTGTTCAGGTCTAACACTACCTGTACCCCAT
TTAGGACCACCCACAGCACCTAACAAAACGGCATCAACCTTCTTGGAGGCTTCCAGCGCCTCATCTGGAA
GTGGGACACCTGTAGCATCGATAGCAGCACCACCAATTAAATGATTTTCGAAATCGAACTTGACATTGGA
ACGAACATCAGAAATAGCTTTAAGAACCTTAATGGCTTCGGCTGTGATTTCTTGACCAACGTGGTCACCT
GGCAAAACGACGATCTTCTTAGGGGCAGACATAGGGGCAGACATTAGAATGGTATATCCTTGAAATATAT
ATATATATTGCTGAAATGTAAAAGGTAAGAAAAGTTAGAAAGTAAGACGATTGCTAACCACCTATTGGAA
AAAACAATAGGTCCTTAAATAATATTGTCAACTTCAAGTATTGTGATGCAAGCATTTAGTCATGAACGCT
TCTCTATTCTATATGAAAAGCCGGTTCCGGCCTCTCACCTTTCCTTTTTCTCCCAATTTTTCAGTTGAAA
AAGGTATATGCGTCAGGCGACCTCTGAAATTAACAAAAAATTTCCAGTCATCGAATTTGATTCTGTGCGA
TAGCGCCCCTGTGTGTTCTCGTTATGTTGAGGAAAAAAATAATGGTTGCTAAGAGATTCGAACTCTTGCA
TCTTACGATACCTGAGTATTCCCACAGTTAATTCTTGAAGACGAAAGGGCCTCGTGATACGCCTATTTTT
ATAGGTTAATGTCATGATAATAATGGTTTCTTAGACGTCAGGTGGCACTTTTCGGGGAAATGTGCGCGGA
ACCCCTATTTGTTTATTTTTCTAAATACATTCAAATATGTATCCGCTCATGAGACAATAACCCTGATAAA
TGCTTCAATAATATTGAAAAAGGAAGAGTATGAGTATTCAACATTTCCGTGTCGCCCTTATTCCCTTTTT
TGCGGCATTTTGCCTTCCTGTTTTTGCTCACCCAGAAACGCTGGTGAAAGTAAAAGATGCTGAAGATCAG
TTGGGTGCACGAGTGGGTTACATCGAACTGGATCTCAACAGCGGTAAGATCCTTGAGAGTTTTCGCCCCG
AAGAACGTTTTCCAATGATGAGCACTTTTAAAGTTCTGCTATGTGGCGCGGTATTATCCCGTATTGACGC
CGGGCAAGAGCAACTCGGTCGCCGCATACACTATTCTCAGAATGACTTGGTTGAGTACTCACCAGTCACA
GAAAAGCATCTTACGGATGGCATGACAGTAAGAGAATTATGCAGTGCTGCCATAACCATGAGTGATAACA
CTGCGGCCAACTTACTTCTGACAACGATCGGAGGACCGAAGGAGCTAACCGCTTTTTTGCACAACATGGG
GGATCATGTAACTCGCCTTGATCGTTGGGAACCGGAGCTGAATGAAGCCATACCAAACGACGAGCGTGAC
ACCACGATGCCTGTAGCAATGGCAACAACGTTGCGCAAACTATTAACTGGCGAACTACTTACTCTAGCTT
CCCGGCAACAATTAATAGACTGGATGGAGGCGGATAAAGTTGCAGGACCACTTCTGCGCTCGGCCCTTCC
GGCTGGCTGGTTTATTGCTGATAAATCTGGAGCCGGTGAGCGTGGGTCTCGCGGTATCATTGCAGCACTG
GGGCCAGATGGTAAGCCCTCCCGTATCGTAGTTATCTACACGACGGGGAGTCAGGCAACTATGGATGAAC
GAAATAGACAGATCGCTGAGATAGGTGCCTCACTGATTAAGCATTGGTAACTGTCAGACCAAGTTTACTC
ATATATACTTTAGATTGATTTAAAACTTCATTTTTAATTTAAAAGGATCTAGGTGAAGATCCTTTTTGAT
AATCTCATGACCAAAATCCCTTAACGTGAGTTTTCGTTCCACTGAGCGTCAGACCCCGTAGAAAAGATCA
AAGGATCTTCTTGAGATCCTTTTTTTCTGCGCGTAATCTGCTGCTTGCAAACAAAAAAACCACCGCTACC
AGCGGTGGTTTGTTTGCCGGATCAAGAGCTACCAACTCTTTTTCCGAAGGTAACTGGCTTCAGCAGAGCG
CAGATACCAAATACTGTCCTTCTAGTGTAGCCGTAGTTAGGCCACCACTTCAAGAACTCTGTAGCACCGC
CTACATACCTCGCTCTGCTAATCCTGTTACCAGTGGCTGCTGCCAGTGGCGATAAGTCGTGTCTTACCGG
GTTGGACTCAAGACGATAGTTACCGGATAAGGCGCAGCGGTCGGGCTGAACGGGGGGTTCGTGCACACAG
CCCAGCTTGGAGCGAACGACCTACACCGAACTGAGATACCTACAGCGTGAGCTATGAGAAAGCGCCACGC
TTCCCGAAGGGAGAAAGGCGGACAGGTATCCGGTAAGCGGCAGGGTCGGAACAGGAGAGCGCACGAGGGA
GCTTCCAGGGGGAAACGCCTGGTATCTTTATAGTCCTGTCGGGTTTCGCCACCTCTGACTTGAGCGTCGA
TTTTTGTGATGCTCGTCAGGGGGGCGGAGCCTATGGAAAAACGCCAGCAACGCGGCCTTTTTACGGTTCC
TGGCCTTTTGCTGGCCTTTTGCTCACATGTTCTTTCCTGCGTTATCCCCTGATTCTGTGGATAACCGTAT
TACCGCCTTTGAGTGAGCTGATACCGCTCGCCGCAGCCGAACGACCGAGCGCAGCGAGTCAGTGAGCGAG
GAAGCGGAAGAGCGCCCAATACGCAAACCGCCTCTCCCCGCGCGTTGGCCGATTCA
Features (pLannotate 1.2.2; 19 found; start..end, strand, type, name):
     61..82      +  protein_bind   CAP binding site: CAP binding activates transcription in the presence of cAMP. E. coli catabolite activator protein
     97..127     +  promoter       lac promoter: promoter for the E. coli lac operon
    131..153     +  protein_bind   lac operator (fragment): The lac repressor binds to the lac operator to inhibit transcription in E. coli. This inhibition can be relieved by adding lactose or isopropyl-β-D-thiogalactopyranoside (IPTG). lac repressor encoded by lacI
    188..219     -  misc_feature   MCS (fragment): pUC18/19 multiple cloning site
    221..874     -  CDS            IKI1 (fragment): ELP5_YEAST - Also known as ELP5, HAP2, TOT5. Experimental evidence at protein level: Swiss-Prot protein existence level 1. Component of the RNA polymerase II elongator complex, a multiprotein complex associated with the RNA polymerase II (Pol II) holoenzyme, and which is involved in transcriptional elongation (PubMed:10024884, PubMed:11296232, PubMed:11689709, PubMed:11904415). The elongator complex is required for multiple tRNA modifications, including mcm5U (5-methoxycarbonylmethyl uridine), mcm5s2U (5- methoxycarbonylmethyl-2-thiouridine), and ncm5U (5-carbamoylmethyl uridine) (PubMed:15769
   1210..1302    +  CDS            13xMyc (fragment): 13 tandem Myc epitope tags
   1303..5970    +  CDS            KOG1: KOG1_YEAST - Also known as LAS24. Experimental evidence at protein level: Swiss-Prot protein existence level 1. Component of TORC1, which regulates multiple cellular processes to control cell growth in response to environmental signals. Nutrient limitation and environmental stress signals cause inactivation of TORC1. Active TORC1 positively controls ribosome biogenesis via control of rRNA, ribosomal protein and tRNA gene expression, and rRNA processing. TORC1 positively controls protein biosynthesis by regulation of mRNA stability, translation initiation factor activity, and high-affinity amin
   6278..6298    -  misc_feature   MCS (fragment): pUC18/19 multiple cloning site
   6295..6452    +  CDS            lacZα (fragment): LacZα fragment of β-galactosidase; lacZ fragment
   6458..6510    -  misc_feature   bom (fragment): basis of mobility region from pBR322
   6515..6625    +  CDS            RMD1 (fragment): RMD1_YEAST - Experimental evidence at protein level: Swiss-Prot protein existence level 1. Required for sporulation where it is believed to have a role in meiotic nuclear division. From Saccharomyces cerevisiae (strain ATCC 204508 / S288c) (Baker's yeast).
   7074..8236    -  misc_feature   CEN/ARS: S. cerevisiae CEN4 centromere fused to the autonomously replicating sequence ARS1/ARS416
   8463..8481    -  promoter       tet promoter (fragment): E. coli promoter for tetracycline efflux protein gene
   8598..9692    -  CDS            LEU2: 3-isopropylmalate dehydrogenase, required for leucine biosynthesis; S. cerevisiae LEU2; yeast auxotrophic marker
   9705..10109   -  promoter       LEU2 promoter: S. cerevisiae LEU2
  10215..10319   +  promoter       AmpR promoter: bla
  10320..11180   +  CDS            AmpR: β-lactamase; bla; confers resistance to ampicillin, carbenicillin, and related antibiotics
  11351..11939   +  rep_origin     ori: high-copy-number ColE1/pMB1/pBR322/pUC origin of replication
  12122..48      +  CDS            lacI (fragment) (across the origin): lac repressor; lacI; The lac repressor binds to the lac operator to inhibit transcription in E. coli. This inhibition can be relieved by adding lactose or isopropyl-β-D-thiogalactopyranoside (IPTG).
