[The description below was written by a language model from this plasmid's Addgene catalogue record and pLannotate feature annotations shown in this document.]
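Description:
YCplac111-KOG1 (pAN58) is a yeast–E. coli shuttle plasmid built on the centromeric vector YCplac111 and used to express an epitope-tagged form of the Saccharomyces cerevisiae KOG1 gene at near-native levels. In yeast the plasmid is maintained through a CEN4/ARS1 cassette, which gives stable, low-copy segregation, and it is selected by the LEU2 auxotrophic marker under its own promoter. In E. coli it replicates from a ColE1/pUC-type origin and is selected with ampicillin through the bla gene. Remnants of the pUC-style lacZα/multiple cloning site region flank the insert. The full depositor sequence is about 12.2 kb.

The insert is a roughly 6 kb genomic PCR fragment of the KOG1 locus, cloned between the XbaI and Asp718I sites. It carries about 1 kb of upstream sequence, which supplies the native KOG1 promoter, and about 300 bp of downstream sequence. The upstream flank also includes a fragment of the neighbouring IKI1/ELP5 gene in the opposite orientation, which is simply part of the genomic context. Two myc epitopes were inserted between codons 1 and 2 of KOG1, giving an N-terminally 2x-myc-tagged protein; the automated annotation labels this short segment as a fragment of a 13xMyc tag. Kog1 is a component of TOR complex 1, which regulates cell growth in response to nutrients and stress. The tagged construct suits immunodetection and co-immunoprecipitation of Kog1 when studying TOR complex composition and function. Repository sequencing found an L1512P substitution relative to the reference protein, but the depositing laboratory confirmed that the plasmid functions as described in the associated publication.
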