Addgene plasmid #39209: YCplac111-KOG1 (pAN58)
Depositing lab: Michael Hall. Depositing organization: University of Basel. Publication: Two TOR complexes, only one of which is rapamycin sensitive, have distinct roles in cell growth control. Loewith R, Jacinto E, Wullschleger S, Lorberg A, Crespo JL, Bonenfant D, Oppliger W, Jenoe P, Hall MN. Mol Cell. 2002 Sep;10(3):457-68. 10.1016/S1097-2765(02)00636-6 PubMed 12408816.
Backbone
  Vector backbone: YCplac111
  Backbone size w/o insert (bp): 6100
  Vector type: Yeast Expression
  Selectable markers: LEU2
Growth in bacteria
  Bacterial resistance: Ampicillin, 100 μg/mL
  Growth temperature: 37°C
  Growth strain: DH5alpha
  Copy number: Low Copy
Gene/Insert
  Gene/Insert name: KOG1
  Species: S. cerevisiae (budding yeast)
  Mutation: L1512P
  Entrez Gene: KOG1 (a.k.a. YHR186C, LAS24)
  Promoter: KOG1
  Tag / fusion protein: myc (N terminal on insert)
  Cloning method: Restriction Enzyme; 5′ cloning site XbaI (unknown if destroyed); 3′ cloning site Asp718I (unknown if destroyed)
  Sequencing primers: 5′ M13 reverse; 3′ M13 forward20
Terms and licenses: Academic/Nonprofit Terms; Industry Terms: Not Available to Industry
Depositor comments: Expresses 2x-myc-tagged KOG1 under control of KOG1 promoter. The two myc-tags are integrated between codons 1 and 2 of KOG1. A 6.0 kb PCR fragment containing the KOG1 locus (−972 to +304 with respect to the ORF) was cloned into the XbaI and Asp718I sites of YCplac111; the sequence ATG ATC CCC GGG TTA ATT AAC GGT GAA CAA AAG CTA ATC TCC GAG GAA GAC TTG AAC GGT GAA CAA AAA TTA ATC TCA GAA GAA GAC TTG AAC GGA CTC GAC GGT GAA CAA encoding two myc tags was integrated between codons 1 and 2 of KOG1 Addgene's sequencing result identified a L1512P mutation in the KOG1 sequence when compared to GenBank reference sequence NP_012056.1. The depositing laboratory confirmed the plasmid is functional as described in the associated publication.
How to cite: YCplac111-KOG1 (pAN58) was a gift from Michael Hall (Addgene plasmid # 39209 ; http://n2t.net/addgene:39209 ; RRID:Addgene_39209)
