>Addgene plasmid #39209 | YCplac111-KOG1 (pAN58) | addgene partial sequence | sequence record 52382 | M13pUC-fwd 5'-CCCAGTCACGACGTTGTAAAACG-3'
AATGTTCCAACCGAGGATCGAACTCGGGACCTTTGCCGTGTGAAGGCAACGTGATAGCCGCTACACTATT
GGAACAGACTTTTAATATTCTGAACTTTCTGCTTTACTAAACATCGTATTATTATACGAACATGAAACAA
TAATTAACAACAAATTCCAGAACTTGCGACCAGCTGTTAAATTCACAATCAGACCAATTTTTTACTCGAC
TTTTATTATATAATAGATTATATATATATATATATATATCTCTTTTGCAGCTAAATGAAAGAAAAAAAAA
GAAATGGCACATATCAAAAATAATCAATTCTCTCGTCTTCACACTTGTAGATATTTACAATAGAATCGTG
AGAATTGGTGGCCGCAATCATCATTCTATGAGGATGGAAAGCCATCGAAGATAAAAATGCATCAGAAGTG
GAAGAGTAGGACGGTGACTTTGGGATTCCCGTAGCGGCTAATGTACTTGTTACGCCATTATTATGTGAGT
TTTTAAAAGAATTCAAAAGATCTCCAGATGTCGTCCATATCTTTATTTGTTTAGTCCCTGTCGCAATTAT
CGGAGCATGCTCATGAACCTGCATGCACGTCATTGTCGTTGGTTTTTGTTGCGAACCGTACTGAGAAGTT
ACGTTTTGATCAACAAACGATTCTACCGGATCTTCGGACCTTATATCCCATAACTCTACAACACCATTGG
TAGCTCCACTGACCAATTCTCTGTAACCACCTCTTTGTAAATGAACATTGTTAATCCAAACTCCCTGCTT
ATCATTTCCAGCTCTCCAGCGACGTATCATGGAATCTCTTGGATCGAGACGGCGATCATATACTCTCAGG
GAGCCATCTGCAAACCCTGCTACGAAGATATTACCTGCTAGCTGATCAGCCGTCAAGGATGTAATTAAAG
ATGATGTTTTTGCAGGAATGTCCACTTCAACC
