>Addgene plasmid #39209 | YCplac111-KOG1 (pAN58) | addgene partial sequence | sequence record 55977 | yIKI1P-F 5'-cagggttatgtgacgaactgg-3'
ATAGCTTGGGTTGGAGCTATTAAAAAGCTCTTAAGTTATCATTCTCCAGAGGTTATAATGGCATCGCTTC
TTATATTTGGATTTTTCAAGGTGACCCGCACTATGAGATGATAATCAAGGCAGCATTAATAGTATCAAAA
ATACTTTAATAAATCATCAATAGGTAGTACTTTACATAAGTATATAGAGGATTTTAAAACTTGTAAAGTT
ATTTTCGAATGCATTTGGTTTGTAGATTCCTTTGATTACATTTAGCGAATCCTATTGCATGCAGAGAAGG
GTAAAAGATACATAATGATCCCCGGGTTAATTAACGGTGAACAAAAGCTAATCTCCGAGGAAGACTTGAA
CGGTGAACAAAAATTAATCTCAGAAGAAGACTTGAACGGACTCGACGGTGAACAACCGGAGATTTATGGA
CCTCAGCCATTAAAGCCACTCAATACGGTGATGAGACATGGGTTTGAAGAGCAATACCAAAGTGACCAAC
TTTTACAATCACTCGCGAATGATTTCATATTCTACTTTGATGATAAACGACACAAAACTAATGGAAATCC
GATTCCTGAAGAGGATAAACAACGAGATGTAAATCGTTATTACCAGCCGATTACCGATTGGAAGATTATG
AAAGATCGACAGAAGACAGTAAGTGCGGCCCTTTTATTATGCTTGAATTTAGGTGTCGATCCCCCTGATG
TGAT
